Addgene plasmid #51432: pAF1-VP16-SeqFosC
Purpose: Artificial transcription factor with VP16 targeting c-Fos (TALE C)
Depositing lab: Xavier Darzacq. Depositing organization: Ecole Normale Superieure Paris. Publication: Transcription Factors Modulate c-Fos Transcriptional Bursts. Senecal A, Munsky B, Proux F, Ly N, Braye FE, Zimmer C, Mueller F, Darzacq X. Cell Rep. 2014 Jun 25. pii: S2211-1247(14)00447-1. doi: 10.1016/j.celrep.2014.05.053. PubMed 24981864.
Backbone
  Vector backbone: pAF1-VP16
  Backbone size w/o insert (bp): 7705
  Total vector size (bp): 9609
  Modifications to backbone: pAF1-VP16-SeqFosC was obtained by introduction of RVD in pAF1-VP16 (Cermak et al., 2011).
  Vector type: Mammalian Expression
  Selectable markers: Neomycin (select with G418)
Growth in bacteria
  Bacterial resistance: Ampicillin, 100 μg/mL
  Growth temperature: 37°C
  Growth strain: DH5alpha
  Copy number: High Copy
Gene/Insert
  Gene/Insert name: SeqFosC
  Species: Synthetic
  Insert size (bp): 1904
  Cloning method: Restriction Enzyme; 5′ cloning site Esp3I (destroyed during cloning); 3′ cloning site Esp3I (destroyed during cloning)
  Sequencing primers: 5′ GCCGTTACAGTTGGACACAG; 3′ TACGGCGATTGACTCTTCTG
Terms and licenses: Academic/Nonprofit Terms; Industry Terms: Not Available to Industry
How to cite: pAF1-VP16-SeqFosC was a gift from Xavier Darzacq (Addgene plasmid # 51432 ; http://n2t.net/addgene:51432 ; RRID:Addgene_51432)
