[The description below was written by a language model from this plasmid's Addgene catalogue record and pLannotate feature annotations shown in this document.]
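Description:
pAF1-VP16-SeqFosC is a 9.6 kb mammalian expression plasmid encoding a designer TALE-based artificial transcription factor directed at the c-Fos gene (target site "C"). It was made by inserting a synthetic array of repeat-variable diresidue (RVD) modules, about 1.9 kb, into the pAF1-VP16 backbone through Esp3I sites that were destroyed in the process, consistent with Golden Gate-style TALE assembly. In bacteria it replicates from a high-copy ColE1/pUC origin and is selected with ampicillin through the AmpR (β-lactamase) cassette. An f1 origin and leftover lac promoter/operator elements are also annotated, as are short fragments of bom, lacI, ble and an HIV-1 LTR, which look like backbone remnants or incidental annotation matches rather than functional parts.

The expression unit is driven by the human CMV immediate-early enhancer and promoter, followed by a T7 promoter. The long open reading frame is annotated as a fragment of the Xanthomonas TAL effector PthXo1. This reflects homology of the TALE scaffold and its repeat domain, whose RVD composition sets the DNA sequence recognised. Downstream lies the herpes simplex virus VP16 activation domain, presumably fused in frame with the TALE as the stated purpose implies, and the unit ends with a bovine growth hormone polyadenylation signal. A separate SV40 promoter–neo–SV40 poly(A) cassette allows G418 selection of transfected mammalian cells.

The encoded protein is intended to bind a chosen sequence at c-Fos and recruit the transcription machinery through VP16. The associated study used such factors to examine how transcription factors modulate c-Fos transcriptional bursting. The record does not give the exact target sequence.
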