Features (pLannotate 1.2.2; 21 found; start..end, strand, type, name):
     28..80      -  misc_feature   bom (fragment): basis of mobility region from pBR322
    235..614     +  enhancer       CMV enhancer: human cytomegalovirus immediate early enhancer
    615..818     +  promoter       CMV promoter: human cytomegalovirus (CMV) immediate early promoter
    814..847     +  LTR            5' LTR (truncated) (fragment): truncated 5' long terminal repeat (LTR) from HIV-1
    863..881     +  promoter       T7 promoter: promoter for bacteriophage T7 RNA polymerase
    923..4783    +  CDS            pthXo1 (fragment): PTHX1_XANOP - Also known as tal2b. Experimental evidence at protein level: Swiss-Prot protein existence level 1. Avirulence protein. Acts as a transcription factor in rice, inducing expression of a number of host genes including SWEET11 (Os8N3, XA13, AC Q6YZF3) in susceptible plants with the Xa13 allele. Plants with the xa13 allele, which has an altered promoter, are resistant to bacterial blight caused by this bacterial strain and do not induce SWEET11. The xa13 allele elicits an atypical hypersensitive response (HR). PthXo1 binds SWEET11 promoter DNA in a sequence-specific manner. From Xanth
   4934..5167    +  CDS            VP16 AD: transcriptional activation domain of herpes simplex virus protein VP16 (Triezenberg et al., 1988; Cousens et al., 1989); UL48
   5209..5433    +  polyA_signal   bGH poly(A) signal: bovine growth hormone polyadenylation signal
   5437..5458    +  promoter       SV40 promoter (fragment): SV40 enhancer and early promoter
   5479..5907    +  rep_origin     f1 ori (sequence partly withheld): f1 bacteriophage origin of replication; arrow indicates direction of (+) strand synthesis
   5921..6250    +  promoter       SV40 promoter: SV40 enhancer and early promoter
   6317..7108    +  CDS            neo: KKA2_KLEPN - Also known as kan, nptII. Experimental evidence at protein level: Swiss-Prot protein existence level 1. Resistance to kanamycin, neomycin, paromomycin, ribostamycin, butirosin and gentamicin B. From Klebsiella pneumoniae.
   7132..7290    +  CDS            ble (fragment): BLE_KLEPN - Experimental evidence at protein level: Swiss-Prot protein existence level 1. Binding protein with a strong affinity to the bleomycin family of antibiotics. Binds to CL990; an antimitotic-antibiotic compound. From Klebsiella pneumoniae.
   7285..7406    +  polyA_signal   SV40 poly(A) signal: SV40 polyadenylation signal
   7479..7495    -  protein_bind   lac operator: The lac repressor binds to the lac operator to inhibit transcription in E. coli. This inhibition can be relieved by adding lactose or isopropyl-β-D-thiogalactopyranoside (IPTG). lac repressor encoded by lacI
   7503..7533    -  promoter       lac promoter: promoter for the E. coli lac operon
   7548..7569    -  protein_bind   CAP binding site: CAP binding activates transcription in the presence of cAMP. E. coli catabolite activator protein
   7582..7674    -  CDS            lacI (fragment): lac repressor; lacI; The lac repressor binds to the lac operator to inhibit transcription in E. coli. This inhibition can be relieved by adding lactose or isopropyl-β-D-thiogalactopyranoside (IPTG).
   7857..8442    -  rep_origin     ori: high-copy-number ColE1/pMB1/pBR322/pUC origin of replication
   8613..9473    -  CDS            AmpR: β-lactamase; bla; confers resistance to ampicillin, carbenicillin, and related antibiotics
   9474..9578    -  promoter       AmpR promoter: bla
>Addgene plasmid #51432 | pAF1-VP16-SeqFosC | depositor full sequence | sequence record 79491 | pAF1-VP16-SeqFosC sequence 9609 bps
GACGGATCGGGAGATCTCCCGATCCCCTATGGTGCACTCTCAGTACAATCTGCTCTGATGCCGCATAGTT
AAGCCAGTATCTGCTCCCTGCTTGTGTGTTGGAGGTCGCTGAGTAGTGCGCGAGCAAAATTTAAGCTACA
ACAAGGCAAGGCTTGACCGACAATTGCATGAAGAATCTGCTTAGGGTTAGGCGTTTTGCGCTGCTTCGCG
ATGTACGGGCCAGATATACGCGTTGACATTGATTATTGACTAGTTATTAATAGTAATCAATTACGGGGTC
ATTAGTTCATAGCCCATATATGGAGTTCCGCGTTACATAACTTACGGTAAATGGCCCGCCTGGCTGACCG
CCCAACGACCCCCGCCCATTGACGTCAATAATGACGTATGTTCCCATAGTAACGCCAATAGGGACTTTCC
ATTGACGTCAATGGGTGGAGTATTTACGGTAAACTGCCCACTTGGCAGTACATCAAGTGTATCATATGCC
AAGTACGCCCCCTATTGACGTCAATGACGGTAAATGGCCCGCCTGGCATTATGCCCAGTACATGACCTTA
TGGGACTTTCCTACTTGGCAGTACATCTACGTATTAGTCATCGCTATTACCATGGTGATGCGGTTTTGGC
AGTACATCAATGGGCGTGGATAGCGGTTTGACTCACGGGGATTTCCAAGTCTCCACCCCATTGACGTCAA
TGGGAGTTTGTTTTGGCACCAAAATCAACGGGACTTTCCAAAATGTCGTAACAACTCCGCCCCATTGACG
CAAATGGGCGGTAGGCGTGTACGGTGGGAGGTCTATATAAGCAGAGCTCTCTGGCTAACTAGAGAACCCA
CTGCTTACTGGCTTATCGAAATTAATACGACTCACTATAGGGAGACCCAAGCTGGCTAGCGTTTAAACTT
AAGCTTGCCACCATGGACCCCATTCGTCCGCGCAGGCCAAGTCCTGCCCGCGAGCTTCTGCCTGGACCCC
AACCGGATAGGGTTCAGCCGACTGCAGATCGTGGGGTGTCTGCGCCTGCTGGCAGCCCTCTGGATGGCTT
GCCCGCTCGGCGGACGGTGTCCCGGACCCGGCTGCCATCTCCCCCTGCGCCCTCACCTGCGTTCTCGGCG
GGCAGCTTCAGCGATCTGCTCCGTCCGTTCGATCCGTCGCTTCTTGATACATCGCTTCTTGATTCGATGC
CTGCCGTCGGCACGCCGCATACAGCGGCTGCCCCAGCAGAGTGGGATGAGGCGCAATCGGCTCTGCGTGC
AGCCGATGACCCGCCACCCACCGTGCGTGTCGCTGTCACTGCCGCGCGGCCGCCGCGCGCCAAGCCGGCC
CCGCGACGGCGTGCTGCGCAACCCTCCGACGCTTCGCCGGCCGCGCAGGTGGATCTACGCACGCTCGGCT
ACAGTCAGCAGCAGCAAGAGAAGATCAAACCGAAGGTGCGTTCGACAGTGGCGCAGCACCACGAGGCACT
GGTGGGCCATGGGTTTACACACGCGCACATCGTTGCGCTCAGCCAACACCCGGCAGCGTTAGGGACCGTC
GCTGTCACGTATCAGCACATAATCACGGCGTTGCCAGAGGCGACACACGAAGACATCGTTGGCGTCGGCA
AACAGTGGTCCGGCGCACGCGCCCTGGAGGCCTTGCTCACGGATGCGGGGGAGTTGAGAGGTCCGCCGTT
ACAGTTGGACACAGGCCAACTTGTGAAGATTGCAAAACGTGGCGGCGTGACCGCAATGGAGGCAGTGCAT
GCATCGCGCAATGCACTGACGGGTGCCCCCCTGAACCTGACCCCGGACCAAGTGGTGGCTATCGCCAGCC
ACGATGGCGGCAAGCAAGCGCTCGAAACGGTGCAGCGGCTGTTGCCGGTGCTGTGCCAGGACCATGGCCT
GACTCCGGACCAAGTGGTGGCTATCGCCAGCCACGATGGCGGCAAGCAAGCGCTCGAAACGGTGCAGCGG
CTGTTGCCGGTGCTGTGCCAGGACCATGGCCTGACCCCGGACCAAGTGGTGGCTATCGCCAGCAACATTG
GCGGCAAGCAAGCGCTCGAAACGGTGCAGCGGCTGTTGCCGGTGCTGTGCCAGGACCATGGCCTGACTCC
GGACCAAGTGGTGGCTATCGCCAGCCACGATGGCGGCAAGCAAGCGCTCGAAACGGTGCAGCGGCTGTTG
CCGGTGCTGTGCCAGGACCATGGCCTGACCCCGGACCAAGTGGTGGCTATCGCCAGCAACAATGGCGGCA
AGCAAGCGCTCGAAACGGTGCAGCGGCTGTTGCCGGTGCTGTGCCAGGACCATGGCCTGACCCCGGACCA
AGTGGTGGCTATCGCCAGCAACAATGGCGGCAAGCAAGCGCTCGAAACGGTGCAGCGGCTGTTGCCGGTG
CTGTGCCAGGACCATGGCCTGACTCCGGACCAAGTGGTGGCTATCGCCAGCCACGATGGCGGCAAGCAAG
CGCTCGAAACGGTGCAGCGGCTGTTGCCGGTGCTGTGCCAGGACCATGGCCTGACTCCGGACCAAGTGGT
GGCTATCGCCAGCCACGATGGCGGCAAGCAAGCGCTCGAAACGGTGCAGCGGCTGTTGCCGGTGCTGTGC
CAGGACCATGGCCTGACCCCGGACCAAGTGGTGGCTATCGCCAGCAACGGTGGCGGCAAGCAAGCGCTCG
AAACGGTGCAGCGGCTGTTGCCGGTGCTGTGCCAGGACCATGGCCTGACCCCGGACCAAGTGGTGGCTAT
CGCCAGCAACGGTGGCGGCAAGCAAGCGCTCGAAACGGTGCAGCGGCTGTTGCCGGTGCTGTGCCAGGAC
CATGGCCTGACCCCGGACCAAGTGGTGGCTATCGCCAGCAACGGTGGCGGCAAGCAAGCGCTCGAAACGG
TGCAGCGGCTGTTGCCGGTGCTGTGCCAGGACCATGGCCTGACTCCGGACCAAGTGGTGGCTATCGCCAG
CCACGATGGCGGCAAGCAAGCGCTCGAAACGGTGCAGCGGCTGTTGCCGGTGCTGTGCCAGGACCATGGC
CTGACTCCGGACCAAGTGGTGGCTATCGCCAGCCACGATGGCGGCAAGCAAGCGCTCGAAACGGTGCAGC
GGCTGTTGCCGGTGCTGTGCCAGGACCATGGCCTGACTCCGGACCAAGTGGTGGCTATCGCCAGCCACGA
TGGCGGCAAGCAAGCGCTCGAAACGGTGCAGCGGCTGTTGCCGGTGCTGTGCCAGGACCATGGCCTGACC
CCGGACCAAGTGGTGGCTATCGCCAGCAACGGTGGCGGCAAGCAAGCGCTCGAAACGGTGCAGCGGCTGT
TGCCGGTGCTGTGCCAGGACCATGGCCTGACCCCGGACCAAGTGGTGGCTATCGCCAGCAACAATGGCGG
CAAGCAAGCGCTCGAAACGGTGCAGCGGCTGTTGCCGGTGCTGTGCCAGGACCATGGCCTGACCCCGGAC
CAAGTGGTGGCTATCGCCAGCAACGGTGGCGGCAAGCAAGCGCTCGAAACGGTGCAGCGGCTGTTGCCGG
TGCTGTGCCAGGACCATGGCCTGACCCCGGACCAAGTGGTGGCTATCGCCAGCAACATTGGCGGCAAGCA
AGCGCTCGAAACGGTGCAGCGGCTGTTGCCGGTGCTGTGCCAGGACCATGGCCTGACCCCGGACCAAGTG
GTGGCTATCGCCAGCAACAATGGCGGCAAGCAAGCGCTCGAAACGGTGCAGCGGCTGTTGCCGGTGCTGT
GCCAGGACCATGGCCTGACTCCGGACCAAGTGGTGGCTATCGCCAGCCACGATGGCGGCAAGCAAGCGCT
CGAAACGGTGCAGCGGCTGTTGCCGGTGCTGTGCCAGGACCATGGCCTGACCCCGGACCAAGTGGTGGCT
ATCGCCAGCCACGATGGCGGCAAGCAAGCGCTCGAAACGGTGCAGCGGCTGTTGCCGGTGCTGTGCCAGG
ACCATGGCCTGACTCCGGACCAAGTGGTGGCTATCGCCAGCCACGATGGCGGCAAGCAAGCGCTCGAAAC
GGTGCAGCGGCTGTTGCCGGTGCTGTGCCAGGACCATGGCCTGACCCCGGACCAAGTGGTGGCTATCGCC
AGCAACGGTGGCGGCAAGCAAGCGCTCGAAAGCATTGTGGCCCAGCTGAGCCGGCCTGATCCGGCGTTGG
CCGCGTTGACCAACGACCACCTCGTCGCCTTGGCCTGCCTCGGCGGACGTCCTGCCATGGATGCAGTGAA
AAAGGGATTGCCGCACGCGCCGGAATTGATCAGAAGAGTCAATCGCCGTATTGGCGAACGCACGTCCCAT
CGCGTTGCCGACTACGCGCAAGTGGTTCGCGTGCTGGAGTTTTTCCAGTGCCACTCCCACCCAGCGTACG
CATTTGATGAGGCCATGACGCAGTTCGGGATGAGCAGGAACGGGTTGGTACAGCTCTTTCGCAGAGTGGG
CGTCACCGAACTCGAAGCCCGCGGTGGAACGCTCCCCCCAGCCTCGCAGCGTTGGGACCGTATCCTCCAG
GCATCAGGGATGAAAAGGGCCAAACCGTCCCCTACTTCAGCTCAAACACCGGATCAGGCGTCTTTGCATG
CATTCGCCGATTCGCTGGAGCGTGACCTTGATGCGCCCAGCCCAATGCACGAGGGAGATCAGACGCGGGC
AAGCAGCCGTAAACGGTCCCGATCGGATCGTGCTGTCACCGGCCCCTCCGCACAGCAGGCTGTCGAGGTG
CGCGTTCCCGAACAGCGCGATGCGCTGCATTTGCCCCTCAGCTGGAGGGTAAAACGCCCGCGTACCAGGA
TCTGGGGCGGCCTCCCGGATCCACCGTACAGCCGCGCGCGTACGAAAAACAATTACGGGTCTACCATCGA
GGGCCTGCTCGATCTCCCGGACGACGACGCCCCCGAAGAGGCGGGGCTGGCGGCTCCGCGCCTGTCCTTT
CTCCCCGCGGGACACACGCGCAGACTGTCGACGGCCCCCCCGACCGATGTCAGCCTGGGGGACGAGCTCC
ACTTAGACGGCGAGGACGTGGCGATGGCGCATGCCGACGCGCTAGACGATTTCGATCTGGACATGTTGGG
GGACGGGGATTCCCCGGGTCCGGGATTTACCCCCCACGACTCCGCCCCCTACGGCGCTCTGGATATGGCC
GACTTCGAGTTTGAGCAGATGTTTACCGATGCCCTTGGAATTGACGAGTACGGTGGGTAGGTCTAGAGGG
CCCGTTTAAACCCGCTGATCAGCCTCGACTGTGCCTTCTAGTTGCCAGCCATCTGTTGTTTGCCCCTCCC
CCGTGCCTTCCTTGACCCTGGAAGGTGCCACTCCCACTGTCCTTTCCTAATAAAATGAGGAAATTGCATC
GCATTGTCTGAGTAGGTGTCATTCTATTCTGGGGGGTGGGGTGGGGCAGGACAGCAAGGGGGAGGATTGG
GAAGACAATAGCAGGCATGCTGGGGATGCGGTGGGCTCTATGGCTTCTGAGGCGGAAAGAACCAGCTGGG
GCTCTAGGGGGTATCCCC
[124 nt withheld, positions 5479-5602]
C
[91 nt withheld, positions 5604-5694]
A
[49 nt withheld, positions 5696-5744]
CCTTTGACGTTGGAGTCCACGTTCTTT
[37 nt withheld, positions 5772-5808]
ACCCTATCTCGGTCTATTCTTTTGATTTATAAGGGATTTTGCCGATTTCGGCCTATTGGTTAAAAAATGA
GCTGATTTAACAAAAATTTAACGCGAATTAATTCTGTGGAATGTGTGTCAGTTAGGGTGTGGAAAGTCCC
CAGGCTCCCCAGCAGGCAGAAGTATGCAAAGCATGCATCTCAATTAGTCAGCAACCAGGTGTGGAAAGTC
CCCAGGCTCCCCAGCAGGCAGAAGTATGCAAAGCATGCATCTCAATTAGTCAGCAACCATAGTCCCGCCC
CTAACTCCGCCCATCCCGCCCCTAACTCCGCCCAGTTCCGCCCATTCTCCGCCCCATGGCTGACTAATTT
TTTTTATTTATGCAGAGGCCGAGGCCGCCTCTGCCTCTGAGCTATTCCAGAAGTAGTGAGGAGGCTTTTT
TGGAGGCCTAGGCTTTTGCAAAAAGCTCCCGGGAGCTTGTATATCCATTTTCGGATCTGATCAAGAGACA
GGATGAGGATCGTTTCGCATGATTGAACAAGATGGATTGCACGCAGGTTCTCCGGCCGCTTGGGTGGAGA
GGCTATTCGGCTATGACTGGGCACAACAGACAATCGGCTGCTCTGATGCCGCCGTGTTCCGGCTGTCAGC
GCAGGGGCGCCCGGTTCTTTTTGTCAAGACCGACCTGTCCGGTGCCCTGAATGAACTGCAGGACGAGGCA
GCGCGGCTATCGTGGCTGGCCACGACGGGCGTTCCTTGCGCAGCTGTGCTCGACGTTGTCACTGAAGCGG
GAAGGGACTGGCTGCTATTGGGCGAAGTGCCGGGGCAGGATCTCCTGTCATCTCACCTTGCTCCTGCCGA
GAAAGTATCCATCATGGCTGATGCAATGCGGCGGCTGCATACGCTTGATCCGGCTACCTGCCCATTCGAC
CACCAAGCGAAACATCGCATCGAGCGAGCACGTACTCGGATGGAAGCCGGTCTTGTCGATCAGGATGATC
TGGACGAAGAGCATCAGGGGCTCGCGCCAGCCGAACTGTTCGCCAGGCTCAAGGCGCGCATGCCCGACGG
CGAGGATCTCGTCGTGACCCATGGCGATGCCTGCTTGCCGAATATCATGGTGGAAAATGGCCGCTTTTCT
GGATTCATCGACTGTGGCCGGCTGGGTGTGGCGGACCGCTATCAGGACATAGCGTTGGCTACCCGTGATA
TTGCTGAAGAGCTTGGCGGCGAATGGGCTGACCGCTTCCTCGTGCTTTACGGTATCGCCGCTCCCGATTC
GCAGCGCATCGCCTTCTATCGCCTTCTTGACGAGTTCTTCTGAGCGGGACTCTGGGGTTCGAAATGACCG
ACCAAGCGACGCCCAACCTGCCATCACGAGATTTCGATTCCACCGCCGCCTTCTATGAAAGGTTGGGCTT
CGGAATCGTTTTCCGGGACGCCGGCTGGATGATCCTCCAGCGCGGGGATCTCATGCTGGAGTTCTTCGCC
CACCCCAACTTGTTTATTGCAGCTTATAATGGTTACAAATAAAGCAATAGCATCACAAATTTCACAAATA
AAGCATTTTTTTCACTGCATTCTAGTTGTGGTTTGTCCAAACTCATCAATGTATCTTATCATGTCTGTAT
ACCGTCGACCTCTAGCTAGAGCTTGGCGTAATCATGGTCATAGCTGTTTCCTGTGTGAAATTGTTATCCG
CTCACAATTCCACACAACATACGAGCCGGAAGCATAAAGTGTAAAGCCTGGGGTGCCTAATGAGTGAGCT
AACTCACATTAATTGCGTTGCGCTCACTGCCCGCTTTCCAGTCGGGAAACCTGTCGTGCCAGCTGCATTA
ATGAATCGGCCAACGCGCGGGGAGAGGCGGTTTGCGTATTGGGCGCTCTTCCGCTTCCTCGCTCACTGAC
TCGCTGCGCTCGGTCGTTCGGCTGCGGCGAGCGGTATCAGCTCACTCAAAGGCGGTAATACGGTTATCCA
CAGAATCAGGGGATAACGCAGGAAAGAACATGTGAGCAAAAGGCCAGCAAAAGGCCAGGAACCGTAAAAA
GGCCGCGTTGCTGGCGTTTTTCCATAGGCTCCGCCCCCCTGACGAGCATCACAAAAATCGACGCTCAAGT
CAGAGGTGGCGAAACCCGACAGGACTATAAAGATACCAGGCGTTTCCCCCTGGAAGCTCCCTCGTGCGCT
CTCCTGTTCCGACCCTGCCGCTTACCGGATACCTGTCCGCCTTTCTCCCTTCGGGAAGCGTGGCGCTTTC
TCATAGCTCACGCTGTAGGTATCTCAGTTCGGTGTAGGTCGTTCGCTCCAAGCTGGGCTGTGTGCACGAA
CCCCCCGTTCAGCCCGACCGCTGCGCCTTATCCGGTAACTATCGTCTTGAGTCCAACCCGGTAAGACACG
ACTTATCGCCACTGGCAGCAGCCACTGGTAACAGGATTAGCAGAGCGAGGTATGTAGGCGGTGCTACAGA
GTTCTTGAAGTGGTGGCCTAACTACGGCTACACTAGAAGAACAGTATTTGGTATCTGCGCTCTGCTGAAG
CCAGTTACCTTCGGAAAAAGAGTTGGTAGCTCTTGATCCGGCAAACAAACCACCGCTGGTAGCGGTTTTT
TTGTTTGCAAGCAGCAGATTACGCGCAGAAAAAAAGGATCTCAAGAAGATCCTTTGATCTTTTCTACGGG
GTCTGACGCTCAGTGGAACGAAAACTCACGTTAAGGGATTTTGGTCATGAGATTATCAAAAAGGATCTTC
ACCTAGATCCTTTTAAATTAAAAATGAAGTTTTAAATCAATCTAAAGTATATATGAGTAAACTTGGTCTG
ACAGTTACCAATGCTTAATCAGTGAGGCACCTATCTCAGCGATCTGTCTATTTCGTTCATCCATAGTTGC
CTGACTCCCCGTCGTGTAGATAACTACGATACGGGAGGGCTTACCATCTGGCCCCAGTGCTGCAATGATA
CCGCGAGACCCACGCTCACCGGCTCCAGATTTATCAGCAATAAACCAGCCAGCCGGAAGGGCCGAGCGCA
GAAGTGGTCCTGCAACTTTATCCGCCTCCATCCAGTCTATTAATTGTTGCCGGGAAGCTAGAGTAAGTAG
TTCGCCAGTTAATAGTTTGCGCAACGTTGTTGCCATTGCTACAGGCATCGTGGTGTCACGCTCGTCGTTT
GGTATGGCTTCATTCAGCTCCGGTTCCCAACGATCAAGGCGAGTTACATGATCCCCCATGTTGTGCAAAA
AAGCGGTTAGCTCCTTCGGTCCTCCGATCGTTGTCAGAAGTAAGTTGGCCGCAGTGTTATCACTCATGGT
TATGGCAGCACTGCATAATTCTCTTACTGTCATGCCATCCGTAAGATGCTTTTCTGTGACTGGTGAGTAC
TCAACCAAGTCATTCTGAGAATAGTGTATGCGGCGACCGAGTTGCTCTTGCCCGGCGTCAATACGGGATA
ATACCGCGCCACATAGCAGAACTTTAAAAGTGCTCATCATTGGAAAACGTTCTTCGGGGCGAAAACTCTC
AAGGATCTTACCGCTGTTGAGATCCAGTTCGATGTAACCCACTCGTGCACCCAACTGATCTTCAGCATCT
TTTACTTTCACCAGCGTTTCTGGGTGAGCAAAAACAGGAAGGCAAAATGCCGCAAAAAAGGGAATAAGGG
CGACACGGAAATGTTGAATACTCATACTCTTCCTTTTTCAATATTATTGAAGCATTTATCAGGGTTATTG
TCTCATGAGCGGATACATATTTGAATGTATTTAGAAAAATAAACAAATAGGGGTTCCGCGCACATTTCCC
CGAAAAGTGCCACCTGACGTC
