>Addgene plasmid #51432 | pAF1-VP16-SeqFosC | addgene partial sequence | sequence record 82367 | CMV-F 5'-CGCAAATGGGCGGTAGGCGTG-3'
GCAGAGCTCTCTGGCTAACTAGAGAACCCACTGCTTACTGGCTTATCGAAATTAATACGACTCACTATAG
GGAGACCCAAGCTGGCTAGCGTTTAAACTTAAGCTTGCCACCATGGACCCCATTCGTCCGCGCAGGCCAA
GTCCTGCCCGCGAGCTTCTGCCTGGACCCCAACCGGATAGGGTTCAGCCGACTGCAGATCGTGGGGTGTC
TGCGCCTGCTGGCAGCCCTCTGGATGGCTTGCCCGCTCGGCGGACGGTGTCCCGGACCCGGCTGCCATCT
CCCCCTGCGCCCTCACCTGCGTTCTCGGCGGGCAGCTTCAGCGATCTGCTCCGTCCGTTCGATCCGTCGC
TTCTTGATACATCGCTTCTTGATTC
