>Addgene plasmid #51432 | pAF1-VP16-SeqFosC | addgene partial sequence | sequence record 82478 | BGH-rev 5'-TAGAAGGCACAGTCGAGG-3'
GGGGCGGAGTCGTGGGGGGTAAATCCCGGACCCGGGGAATCCCCGTCCCCCAACATGTCCAGATCGAAAT
CGTCTAGCGCGTCGGCATGCGCCATCGCCACGTCCTCGCCGTCTAAGTGGAGCTCGTCCCCCAGGCTGAC
ATCGGTCGGGGGGGCCGTCGACAGTCTGCGCGTGTGTCCCGCGGGGAGAAAGGACAGGCGCGGAGCCGCC
AGCCCCGCCTCTTCGGGGGCGTCGTCGTCCGGGAGATCGAGCAGGCCCTCGATGGTAGACCCGTAATTGT
TTTTCGTACGCGCGCGGCTGTACGGTGGATCCGGGAGGCCGCCCCAGATCCTGGTACGCGGGCGTTTTAC
CCTCCAGCTGAGGGGCAAATGCAGCGCATCGCGCTGTTCGGGAACGCGCACCTCGACAGCCTGCTGTGCG
GAGGGGCCGGTGACAGCACGATCCGATCGGGACCGTTTACGGCTGCTTGCCCGCGTCTGATCTCCCTCGT
GCATTGGGCTGGGCGCATCAAGGTCACGCTCCAGCGAATCGGCGAATGCATGCAAAGACGCCTGATCCGG
TGTTTGAGCTGAAGTAGGGGACGGTTTGGCCCTTTTCATCCCTGATGCCTGGAGGATACGGTCCCAACGC
TGCGAGGCTGGGGGGAGCGTTCCACCGCGGGCTTCGAGTTCGGTGACGCCCACTCTGCGAAAGAGCTGTA
CCAACCCGTTCCTGCTCATCCCGAACTGCGTCATGGCCTCATCAA
