>Addgene plasmid #51432 | pAF1-VP16-SeqFosC | addgene partial sequence | sequence record 83278 | TAL_R2 5'-ggcgacgaggtggtcgttgg-3'
AGCTGGGCCACAATGCTTTCGAGCGCTTGCTTGCCGCCACCGTTGCTGGCGATAGCCACCACTTGGTCCG
GGGTCAGGCCATGGTCCTGGCACAGCACCGGCAACAGCCGCTGCACCGTTTCGAGCGCTTGCTTGCCGCC
ATCGTGGCTGGCGATAGCCACCACTTGGTCCGGAGTCAGGCCATGGTCCTGGCACAGCACCGGCAACAGC
CGCTGCACCGTTTCGAGCGCTTGCTTGCCGCCATCGTGGCTGGCGATAGCCACCACTTGGTCCGGGGTCA
GGCCATGGTCCTGGCACAGCACCGGCAACAGCCGCTGCACCGTTTCGAGCGCTTGCTTGCCGCCATCGTG
GCTGGCGATAGCCACCACTTGGTCCGGAGTCAGGCCATGGTCCTGGCACAGCACCGGCAACAGCCGCTGC
ACCGTTTCGAGCGCTTGCTTGCCGCCATTGTTGCTGGCGATAGCCACCACTTGGTCCGGGGTCAGGCCAT
GGTCCTGGCACAGCACCGGCAACAGCCGCTGCACCGTTTCGAGCGCTTGCTTGCCGCCAATGTTGCTGGC
GATAGCCACCACTTGGTCCGGGGTCAGGCCATGGTCCTGGCACAGCACCGGCAACAGCCGCTGCACCGTT
TCGAGCGCTTGCTTGCCGCCACCGTTGCTGGCGATAGCCACCACTTGGTCCGGGGTCAGGCCATGGTCCT
GGCACAGCACCGGCAACAGCCGCTGCACCGTTTCGAGCGCTTGCTTGCCGCCATTGTTGCTGGCGATAGC
CACCACTTGGTCCGGGGTCAGGCCATGGTC
